>Addgene plasmid #128323 | pSB700-TTN-Puro | depositor full sequence | sequence record 245789 | pSB700-TTN-Puro sequence 8952 bps
TGGAAGGGCTAATTCACTCCCAAAGAAGACAAGATATCCTTGATCTGTGGATCTACCACACACAAGGCTA
CTTCCCTGATTAGCAGAACTACACACCAGGGCCAGGGGTCAGATATCCACTGACCTTTGGATGGTGCTAC
AAGCTAGTACCAGTTGAGCCAGATAAGGTAGAAGAGGCCAATAAAGGAGAGAACACCAGCTTGTTACACC
CTGTGAGCCTGCATGGGATGGATGACCCGGAGAGAGAAGTGTTAGAGTGGAGGTTTGACAGCCGCCTAGC
ATTTCATCACGTGGCCCGAGAGCTGCATCCGGAGTACTTCAAGAACTGCTGATATCGAGCTTGCTACAAG
GGACTTTCCGCTGGGGACTTTCCAGGGAGGCGTGGCCTGGGCGGGACTGGGGAGTGGCGAGCCCTCAGAT
CCTGCATATAAGCAGCTGCTTTTTGCCTGTACTGGGTCTCTCTGGTTAGACCAGATCTGAGCCTGGGAGC
TCTCTGGCTAACTAGGGAACCCACTGCTTAAGCCTCAATAAAGCTTGCCTTGAGTGCTTCAAGTAGTGTG
TGCCCGTCTGTTGTGTGACTCTGGTAACTAGAGATCCCTCAGACCCTTTTAGTCAGTGTGGAAAATCTCT
AGCAGTGGCGCCCGAACAGGGACTTGAAAGCGAAAGGGAAACCAGAGGAGCTCTCTCGACGCAGGACTCG
GCTTGCTGAAGCGCGCACGGCAAGAGGCGAGGGGCGGCGACTGGTGAGTACGCCAAAAATTTTGACTAGC
GGAGGCTAGAAGGAGAGAGATGGGTGCGAGAGCGTCAGTATTAAGCGGGGGAGAATTAGATCGCGATGGG
AAAAAATTCGGTTAAGGCCAGGGGGAAAGAAAAAATATAAATTAAAACATATAGTATGGGCAAGCAGGGA
GCTAGAACGATTCGCAGTTAATCCTGGCCTGTTAGAAACATCAGAAGGCTGTAGACAAATACTGGGACAG
CTACAACCATCCCTTCAGACAGGATCAGAAGAACTTAGATCATTATATAATACAGTAGCAACCCTCTATT
GTGTGCATCAAAGGATAGAGATAAAAGACACCAAGGAAGCTTTAGACAAGATAGAGGAAGAGCAAAACAA
AAGTAAGACCACCGCACAGCAAGCGGCCGGCCGCTGATCTTCAGACCTGGAGGAGGAGATATGAGGGACA
ATTGGAGAAGTGAATTATATAAATATAAAGTAGTAAAAATTGAACCATTAGGAGTAGCACCCACCAAGGC
AAAGAGAAGAGTGGTGCAGAGAGAAAAAAGAGCAGTGGGAATAGGAGCTTTGTTCCTTGGGTTCTTGGGA
GCAGCAGGAAGCACTATGGGCGCAGCGTCAATGACGCTGACGGTACAGGCCAGACAATTATTGTCTGGTA
TAGTGCAGCAGCAGAACAATTTGCTGAGGGCTATTGAGGCGCAACAGCATCTGTTGCAACTCACAGTCTG
GGGCATCAAGCAGCTCCAGGCAAGAATCCTGGCTGTGGAAAGATACCTAAAGGATCAACAGCTCCTGGGG
ATTTGGGGTTGCTCTGGAAAACTCATTTGCACCACTGCTGTGCCTTGGAATGCTAGTTGGAGTAATAAAT
CTCTGGAACAGATTTGGAATCACACGACCTGGATGGAGTGGGACAGAGAAATTAACAATTACACAAGCTT
AATACACTCCTTAATTGAAGAATCGCAAAACCAGCAAGAAAAGAATGAACAAGAATTATTGGAATTAGAT
AAATGGGCAAGTTTGTGGAATTGGTTTAACATAACAAATTGGCTGTGGTATATAAAATTATTCATAATGA
TAGTAGGAGGCTTGGTAGGTTTAAGAATAGTTTTTGCTGTACTTTCTATAGTGAATAGAGTTAGGCAGGG
ATATTCACCATTATCGTTTCAGACCCACCTCCCAACCCCGAGGGGACCCGACAGGCCCGAAGGAATAGAA
GAAGAAGGTGGAGAGAGAGACAGAGACAGATCCATTCGATTAGTGAACGGATCTCGACGGTATCGCCTTT
AAAAGAAAAGGGGGGATTGGGGGGTACAGTGCAGGGGAAAGAATAGTAGACATAATAGCAACAGACATAC
AAACTAAAGAATTACAAAAACAAATTACAAAAATTCAAAATTTTCGGGTTTATTACAGGGACAGCAGAGA
TCCAGTTTATCATTAGTGAACGGATCTCGACGGTATCGATCACGAGACTAGCCTCGAGCGGCCGCCCCCT
TCACCGAGGGCCTATTTCCCATGATTCCTTCATATTTGCATATACGATACAAGGCTGTTAGAGAGATAAT
TGGAATTAATTTGACTGTAAACACAAAGATATTAGTACAAAATACGTGACGTAGAAAGTAATAATTTCTT
GGGTAGTTTGCAGTTTTAAAATTATGTTTTAAAATGGACTATCATATGCTTACCGTAACTTGAAAGTATT
TCGATTTCTTGGCTTTATATATCTTGTGGAAAGGACGAAACACCGCCTTGGTGAAGTCTCCTTTGGTTTT
AGAGCTAGAAATAGCAAGTTAAAATAAGGCTAGTCCGTTATCAACTTGAAAAAGTGGCACCGAGTCGGTG
CTTTTTTTGAATTCTCGACCTCGAGACAAATGGCAGTATTCGTCATTAGTTCATAGCCCATATATGGAGT
TCCGCGTTACATAACTTACGGTAAATGGCCCGCCTGGCTGACCGCCCAACGACCCCCGCCCATTGACGTC
AATAATGACGTATGTTCCCATAGTAACGCCAATAGGGACTTTCCATTGACGTCAATGGGTGGAGTATTTA
CGGTAAACTGCCCACTTGGCAGTACATCAAGTGTATCATATGCCAAGTACGCCCCCTATTGACGTCAATG
ACGGTAAATGGCCCGCCTGGCATTATGCCCAGTACATGACCTTATGGGACTTTCCTACTTGGCAGTACAT
CTACGTATTAGTCATCGCTATTACCATGGTCGAGGTGAGCCCCACGTTCTGCTTCACTCTCCCCATCTCC
CCCCCCTCCCCACCCCCAATTTTGTATTTATTTATTTTTTAATTATTTTGTGCAGCGATGGGGGCGGGGG
GGGGGGGGCGCGCGCCAGGCGGGGCGGGGCGGGGCGAGGGGCGGGGCGGGGCGAGGCGGAGAGGTGCGGC
GGCAGCCAATCAGAGCGGCGCGCTCCGAAAGTTTCCTTTTATGGCGAGGCGGCGGCGGCGGCGGCCCTAT
AAAAAGCGAAGCGCGCGGCGGGCGGGGAGTCGCTGCGACGCTGCCTTCGCCCCGTGCCCCGCTCCGCCGC
CGCCTCGCGCCGCCCGCCCCGGCTCTGACTGACCGCGTTACTCCCACAGGTGAGCGGGCGGGACGGCCCT
TCTCCTCCGGGCTGTAATTAGCGCTTGGTTTAATGACGGCTTGTTTCTTTTCTGTGGCTGCGTGAAAGCC
TTGAGGGGCTCCGGGAGGGCCCTTTGTGCGGGGGGAGCGGCTCGGGGGGTGCGTGCGTGTGTGTGTGCGT
GGGGAGCGCCGCGTGCGGCTCCGCGCTGCCCGGCGGCTGTGAGCGCTGCGGGCGCGGCGCGGGGCTTTGT
GCGCTCCGCAGTGTGCGCGAGGGGAGCGCGGCCGGGGGCGGTGCCCCGCGGTGCGGGGGGGGCTGCGAGG
GGAACAAAGGCTGCGTGCGGGGTGTGTGCGTGGGGGGGTGAGCAGGGGGTGTGGGCGCGTCGGTCGGGCT
GCAACCCCCCCTGCACCCCCCTCCCCGAGTTGCTGAGCACGGCCCGGCTTCGGGTGCGGGGCTCCGTACG
GGGCGTGGCGCGGGGCTCGCCGTGCCGGGCGGGGGGTGGCGGCAGGTGGGGGTGCCGGGCGGGGCGGGGC
CGCCTCGGGCCGGGGAGGGCTCGGGGGAGGGGCGCGGCGGCCCCCGGAGCGCCGGCGGCTGTCGAGGCGC
GGCGAGCCGCAGCCATTGCCTTTTATGGTAATCGTGCGAGAGGGCGCAGGGACTTCCTTTGTCCCAAATC
TGTGCGGAGCCGAAATCTGGGAGGCGCCGCCGCACCCCCTCTAGCGGGCGCGGGGCGAAGCGGTGCGGCG
CCGGCAGGAAGGAAATGGGCGGGGAGGGCCTTCGTGCGTCGCCGCGCCGCCGTCCCCTTCTCCCTCTCCA
GCCTCGGGGCTGTCCGCGGGGGGACGGCTGCCTTCGGGGGGGACGGGGCAGGGCGGGGTTCGGCTTCTGG
CGTGTGACCGGCGGCTCTAGAGCCTCTGCTAACCATGTTCATGCCTTCTTCTTTTTCCTACAGCTCCTGG
GCAACGTGCTGGTTATTGTGGCCACCATGACCGAGTACAAGCCCACGGTGCGCCTCGCCACCCGCGACGA
CGTCCCCAGGGCCGTACGCACCCTCGCCGCCGCGTTCGCCGACTACCCCGCCACGCGCCACACCGTCGAT
CCGGACCGCCACATCGAGCGGGTCACCGAGCTGCAAGAACTCTTCCTCACGCGCGTCGGGCTCGACATCG
GCAAGGTGTGGGTCGCGGACGACGGCGCCGCCGTGGCGGTCTGGACCACGCCGGAGAGCGTCGAAGCGGG
GGCGGTGTTCGCCGAGATCGGCCCGCGCATGGCCGAGTTGAGCGGTTCCCGGCTGGCCGCGCAGCAACAG
ATGGAAGGCCTCCTGGCGCCGCACCGGCCCAAGGAGCCCGCGTGGTTCCTGGCCACCGTCGGAGTCTCGC
CCGACCACCAGGGCAAGGGTCTGGGCAGCGCCGTCGTGCTCCCCGGAGTGGAGGCGGCCGAGCGCGCCGG
GGTGCCCGCCTTCCTGGAGACCTCCGCGCCCCGCAACCTCCCCTTCTACGAGCGGCTCGGCTTCACCGTC
ACCGCCGACGTCGAGGTGCCCGAAGGACCGCGCACCTGGTGCATGACCCGCAAGCCCGGTGCCTAATGTA
CAAGTAAAGCGTCTGGAACAATCAACCTCTGGATTACAAAATTTGTGAAAGATTGACTGGTATTCTTAAC
TATGTTGCTCCTTTTACGCTATGTGGATACGCTGCTTTAATGCCTTTGTATCATGCTATTGCTTCCCGTA
TGGCTTTCATTTTCTCCTCCTTGTATAAATCCTGGTTGCTGTCTCTTTATGAGGAGTTGTGGCCCGTTGT
CAGGCAACGTGGCGTGGTGTGCACTGTGTTTGCTGACGCAACCCCCACTGGTTGGGGCATTGCCACCACC
TGTCAGCTCCTTTCCGGGACTTTCGCTTTCCCCCTCCCTATTGCCACGGCGGAACTCATCGCCGCCTGCC
TTGCCCGCTGCTGGACAGGGGCTCGGCTGTTGGGCACTGACAATTCCGTGGTGTTGTCGGGGAAGCTGAC
GTCCTTTCCATGGCTGCTCGCCTGTGTTGCCACCTGGATTCTGCGCGGGACGTCCTTCTGCTACGTCCCT
TCGGCCCTCAATCCAGCGGACCTTCCTTCCCGCGGCCTGCTGCCGGCTCTGCGGCCTCTTCCGCGTCTTC
GCCTTCGCCCTCAGACGAGTCGGATCTCCCTTTGGGCCGCCTCCCCGCCTGGAATTAATTCTGCAGTCGA
GACCTAGAAAAACATGGAGCAATCACAAGTAGCAATACAGCAGCTACCAATGCTGATTGTGCCTGGCTAG
AAGCACAAGAGGAGGAGGAGGTGGGTTTTCCAGTCACACCTCAGGTACCTTTAAGACCAATGACTTACAA
GGCAGCTGTAGATCTTAGCCACTTTTTAAAAGAAAAGAGGGGACTGGAAGGGCTAATTCACTCCCAACGA
AGACAAGATATCCTTGATCTGTGGATCTACCACACACAAGGCTACTTCCCTGATTAGCAGAACTACACAC
CAGGGCCAGGGGTCAGATATCCACTGACCTTTGGATGGTGCTACAAGCTAGTACCAGTTGAGCCAGATAA
GGTAGAAGAGGCCAATAAAGGAGAGAACACCAGCTTGTTACACCCTGTGAGCCTGCATGGGATGGATGAC
CCGGAGAGAGAAGTGTTAGAGTGGAGGTTTGACAGCCGCCTAGCATTTCATCACGTGGCCCGAGAGCTGC
ATCCGGAGTACTTCAAGAACTGCTGATATCGAGCTTGCTACAAGGGACTTTCCGCTGGGGACTTTCCAGG
GAGGCGTGGCCTGGGCGGGACTGGGGAGTGGCGAGCCCTCAGATCCTGCATATAAGCAGCTGCTTTTTGC
CTGTACTGGGTCTCTCTGGTTAGACCAGATCTGAGCCTGGGAGCTCTCTGGCTAACTAGGGAACCCACTG
CTTAAGCCTCAATAAAGCTTGCCTTGAGTGCTTCAAGTAGTGTGTGCCCGTCTGTTGTGTGACTCTGGTA
ACTAGAGATCCCTCAGACCCTTTTAGTCAGTGTGGAAAATCTCTAGCAGTAGTAGTTCATGTCATCTTAT
TATTCAGTATTTATAACTTGCAAAGAAATGAATATCAGAGAGTGAGAGGCCTTGACATTGCTAGCGTTTT
ACCGTCGACCTCTAGCTAGAGCTTGGCGTAATCATGGTCATAGCTGTTTCCTGTGTGAAATTGTTATCCG
CTCACAATTCCACACAACATACGAGCCGGAAGCATAAAGTGTAAAGCCTGGGGTGCCTAATGAGTGAGCT
AACTCACATTAATTGCGTTGCGCTCACTGCCCGCTTTCCAGTCGGGAAACCTGTCGTGCCAGCTGCATTA
ATGAATCGGCCAACGCGCGGGGAGAGGCGGTTTGCGTATTGGGCGCTCTTCCGCTTCCTCGCTCACTGAC
TCGCTGCGCTCGGTCGTTCGGCTGCGGCGAGCGGTATCAGCTCACTCAAAGGCGGTAATACGGTTATCCA
CAGAATCAGGGGATAACGCAGGAAAGAACATGTGAGCAAAAGGCCAGCAAAAGGCCAGGAACCGTAAAAA
GGCCGCGTTGCTGGCGTTTTTCCATAGGCTCCGCCCCCCTGACGAGCATCACAAAAATCGACGCTCAAGT
CAGAGGTGGCGAAACCCGACAGGACTATAAAGATACCAGGCGTTTCCCCCTGGAAGCTCCCTCGTGCGCT
CTCCTGTTCCGACCCTGCCGCTTACCGGATACCTGTCCGCCTTTCTCCCTTCGGGAAGCGTGGCGCTTTC
TCATAGCTCACGCTGTAGGTATCTCAGTTCGGTGTAGGTCGTTCGCTCCAAGCTGGGCTGTGTGCACGAA
CCCCCCGTTCAGCCCGACCGCTGCGCCTTATCCGGTAACTATCGTCTTGAGTCCAACCCGGTAAGACACG
ACTTATCGCCACTGGCAGCAGCCACTGGTAACAGGATTAGCAGAGCGAGGTATGTAGGCGGTGCTACAGA
GTTCTTGAAGTGGTGGCCTAACTACGGCTACACTAGAAGAACAGTATTTGGTATCTGCGCTCTGCTGAAG
CCAGTTACCTTCGGAAAAAGAGTTGGTAGCTCTTGATCCGGCAAACAAACCACCGCTGGTAGCGGTGGTT
TTTTTGTTTGCAAGCAGCAGATTACGCGCAGAAAAAAAGGATCTCAAGAAGATCCTTTGATCTTTTCTAC
GGGGTCTGACGCTCAGTGGAACGAAAACTCACGTTAAGGGATTTTGGTCATGAGATTATCAAAAAGGATC
TTCACCTAGATCCTTTTAAATTAAAAATGAAGTTTTAAATCAATCTAAAGTATATATGAGTAAACTTGGT
CTGACAGTTACCAATGCTTAATCAGTGAGGCACCTATCTCAGCGATCTGTCTATTTCGTTCATCCATAGT
TGCCTGACTCCCCGTCGTGTAGATAACTACGATACGGGAGGGCTTACCATCTGGCCCCAGTGCTGCAATG
ATACCGCGAGACCCACGCTCACCGGCTCCAGATTTATCAGCAATAAACCAGCCAGCCGGAAGGGCCGAGC
GCAGAAGTGGTCCTGCAACTTTATCCGCCTCCATCCAGTCTATTAATTGTTGCCGGGAAGCTAGAGTAAG
TAGTTCGCCAGTTAATAGTTTGCGCAACGTTGTTGCCATTGCTACAGGCATCGTGGTGTCACGCTCGTCG
TTTGGTATGGCTTCATTCAGCTCCGGTTCCCAACGATCAAGGCGAGTTACATGATCCCCCATGTTGTGCA
AAAAAGCGGTTAGCTCCTTCGGTCCTCCGATCGTTGTCAGAAGTAAGTTGGCCGCAGTGTTATCACTCAT
GGTTATGGCAGCACTGCATAATTCTCTTACTGTCATGCCATCCGTAAGATGCTTTTCTGTGACTGGTGAG
TACTCAACCAAGTCATTCTGAGAATAGTGTATGCGGCGACCGAGTTGCTCTTGCCCGGCGTCAATACGGG
ATAATACCGCGCCACATAGCAGAACTTTAAAAGTGCTCATCATTGGAAAACGTTCTTCGGGGCGAAAACT
CTCAAGGATCTTACCGCTGTTGAGATCCAGTTCGATGTAACCCACTCGTGCACCCAACTGATCTTCAGCA
TCTTTTACTTTCACCAGCGTTTCTGGGTGAGCAAAAACAGGAAGGCAAAATGCCGCAAAAAAGGGAATAA
GGGCGACACGGAAATGTTGAATACTCATACTCTTCCTTTTTCAATATTATTGAAGCATTTATCAGGGTTA
TTGTCTCATGAGCGGATACATATTTGAATGTATTTAGAAAAATAAACAAATAGGGGTTCCGCGCACATTT
CCCCGAAAAGTGCCACCTGACGTCGACGGATCGGGAGATCAACTTGTTTATTGCAGCTTATAATGGTTAC
AAATAAAGCAATAGCATCACAAATTTCACAAATAAAGCATTTTTTTCACTGCATTCTAGTTGTGGTTTGT
CCAAACTCATCAATGTATCTTATCATGTCTGGATCAACTGGATAACTCAAGCTAACCAAAATCATCCCAA
ACTTCCCACCCCATACCCTATTACCACTGCCAATTACCTGTGGTTTCATTTACTCTAAACCTGTGATTCC
TCTGAATTATTTTCATTTTAAAGAAATTGTATTTGTTAAATATGTACTACAAACTTAGTAGT
Features (pLannotate 1.2.2; 24 found; start..end, strand, type, name):
    377..634     +  LTR            5' LTR (truncated): truncated 5' long terminal repeat (LTR) from HIV-1
    681..806     +  misc_feature   HIV-1 Ψ: packaging signal of human immunodeficiency virus type 1
    790..1128    +  CDS            HIV-1 gag (fragment): gag protein from human immunodeficiency virus 1; gag
   1303..1536    +  misc_feature   RRE: The Rev response element (RRE) of HIV-1 allows for Rev-dependent mRNA export from the nucleus to the cytoplasm.
   1913..2013    +  CDS            Rev (fragment): human immunodeficiency virus 1 (HIV-1) Rev protein; rev; enhances nuclear export of unspliced and incompletely spliced viral mRNAs
   2028..2143    +  misc_feature   cPPT/CTS: central polypurine tract and central termination sequence of HIV-1 (lacking the first T)
   2246..2486    +  promoter       U6 promoter: RNA polymerase III promoter for human U6 snRNA
   2516..2591    +  misc_RNA       gRNA scaffold: guide RNA scaffold for the Streptococcus pyogenes CRISPR/Cas9 system
   2665..2968    +  enhancer       CMV enhancer: human cytomegalovirus immediate early enhancer
   2970..3244    +  promoter       chicken β-actin promoter: No description available
   3246..4263    +  intron         chimeric intron: chimera between introns from chicken β-actin and rabbit β-globin
   4297..4894    +  CDS            PuroR (fragment): puromycin N-acetyltransferase; pac from Streptomyces; confers resistance to puromycin
   4920..5508    +  misc_feature   WPRE: woodchuck hepatitis virus posttranscriptional regulatory element
   5525..6043    +  CDS            nef (fragment): NEF_HV1BR - Experimental evidence at protein level: Swiss-Prot protein existence level 1. Extracellular Nef protein targets CD4(+) T-lymphocytes for apoptosis by interacting with CXCR4 surface receptors (PubMed:14990729). From Human immunodeficiency virus type 1 group M subtype B (isolate BRU/LAI) (HIV-1).
   6091..6348    +  LTR            5' LTR (truncated): truncated 5' long terminal repeat (LTR) from HIV-1
   6501..6517    -  protein_bind   lac operator: The lac repressor binds to the lac operator to inhibit transcription in E. coli. This inhibition can be relieved by adding lactose or isopropyl-β-D-thiogalactopyranoside (IPTG). lac repressor encoded by lacI
   6525..6555    -  promoter       lac promoter: promoter for the E. coli lac operon
   6570..6591    -  protein_bind   CAP binding site: CAP binding activates transcription in the presence of cAMP. E. coli catabolite activator protein
   6604..6696    -  CDS            lacI (fragment): lac repressor; lacI; The lac repressor binds to the lac operator to inhibit transcription in E. coli. This inhibition can be relieved by adding lactose or isopropyl-β-D-thiogalactopyranoside (IPTG).
   6879..7467    -  rep_origin     ori: high-copy-number ColE1/pMB1/pBR322/pUC origin of replication
   7638..8498    -  CDS            AmpR: β-lactamase; bla; confers resistance to ampicillin, carbenicillin, and related antibiotics
   8499..8603    -  promoter       AmpR promoter: bla
   8651..8785    +  polyA_signal   SV40 poly(A) signal: SV40 polyadenylation signal
   8952..329     +  CDS            nef (fragment) (across the origin): NEF_HV1BR - Experimental evidence at protein level: Swiss-Prot protein existence level 1. Extracellular Nef protein targets CD4(+) T-lymphocytes for apoptosis by interacting with CXCR4 surface receptors (PubMed:14990729). From Human immunodeficiency virus type 1 group M subtype B (isolate BRU/LAI) (HIV-1).
