>Addgene plasmid #128323 | pSB700-TTN-Puro | addgene full sequence | sequence record 255024 | Addgene NGS Result
AGGCTAGTCCGTTATCAACTTGAAAAAGTGGCACCGAGTCGGTGCTTTTTTTGAATTCTCGACCTCGAGA
CAAATGGCAGTATTCGTCATTAGTTCATAGCCCATATATGGAGTTCCGCGTTACATAACTTACGGTAAAT
GGCCCGCCTGGCTGACCGCCCAACGACCCCCGCCCATTGACGTCAATAATGACGTATGTTCCCATAGTAA
CGCCAATAGGGACTTTCCATTGACGTCAATGGGTGGAGTATTTACGGTAAACTGCCCACTTGGCAGTACA
TCAAGTGTATCATATGCCAAGTACGCCCCCTATTGACGTCAATGACGGTAAATGGCCCGCCTGGCATTAT
GCCCAGTACATGACCTTATGGGACTTTCCTACTTGGCAGTACATCTACGTATTAGTCATCGCTATTACCA
TGGTCGAGGTGAGCCCCACGTTCTGCTTCACTCTCCCCATCTCCCCCCCCTCCCCACCCCCAATTTTGTA
TTTATTTATTTTTTAATTATTTTGTGCAGCGATGGGGGCGGGGGGGGGGGGCGCGCGCCAGGCGGGGCNG
GGCGAGGCGGAGAGGTGCGGCGGCAGCCAATCAGAGCGGCGCGCTCCGAAAGTTTCCTTTTATGGCGAGG
CGGCGGCGGCGGCGGCCCTATAAAAAGCGAAGCGCGCGGCGGGCGGGAGTCGCTGCGCGCTGCCTTCGCC
CCGTGCCCCGCTCCGCCGCCGCCTCGCGCCGCCCGCCCCGGCTCTGACTGACCGCGTTACTCCCACAGGT
GAGCGGGCGGGACGGCCCTTCTCCTCCGGGCTGTAATTAGCGCTTGGTTTAATGACGGCTTGTTTCTTTT
CTGTGGCTGCGTGAAAGCCTTGAGGGGCTCCGGGAGGGCCCTTTGTGCGGGGGGAGCGGCTCGGGGGGTG
CGTGCGTGTGTGTGTGCGTGGGGAGCGCCGCGTGCGGCTCCGCGCTGCCCGGCGGCTGTGAGCGCTGCGG
GCGCGGCGCGGGGCTTTGTGCGCTCCGCAGTGTGCGCGAGGGGAGCGCGGCCGGGGGCGGTGCCCCGCGG
TGCGGGGGGGGCTGCGAGGGGAACAAAGGCTGCGTGCGGGGTGTGTGCGTGGGGGGGTGAGCAGGGGGTG
TGGGCGCGTCGGTCGGGCTGCAACCCCCCCTGCACCCCCCTCCCCGAGTTGCTGAGCACGGCCCGGCTTC
GGGTGCGGGGCTCCGTACGGGGCGTGGCGCGGGGCTCGCCGTGCCGGGCGGGGGGTGGCGGCAGGTGGGG
GTGCCGGGCGGGGCGGGGCCGCCTCGGGCCGGGGAGGGCTCGGGGGAGGGGCGCGGCGGCCCCCGGAGCG
CCGGCGGCTGTCGAGGCGCGGCGAGCCGCAGCCATTGCCTTTTATGGTAATCGTGCGAGAGGGCGCAGGG
ACTTCCTTTGTCCCAAATCTGTGCGGAGCCGAAATCTGGGAGGCGCCGCCGCACCCCCTCTAGCGGGCGC
GGGGCGAAGCGGTGCGGCGCCGGCAGGAAGGAAATGGGCGGGGAGGGCCTTCGTGCGTCGCCGCGCCGCC
GTCCCCTTCTCCCTCTCCAGCCTCGGGGCTGTCCGCGGGGGGACGGCTGCCTTCGGGGGGGACGGGGCAG
GGCGGGGTTCGGCTTCTGGCGTGTGACCGGCGGCTCTAGAGCCTCTGCTAACCATGTTCATGCCTTCTTC
TTTTTCCTACAGCTCCTGGGCAACGTGCTGGTTATTGTGGCCACCATGACCGAGTACAAGCCCACGGTGC
GCCTCGCCACCCGCGACGACGTCCCCAGGGCCGTACGCACCCTCGCCGCCGCGTTCGCCGACTACCCCGC
CACGCGCCACACCGTCGATCCGGACCGCCACATCGAGCGGGTCACCGAGCTGCAAGAACTCTTCCTCACG
CGCGTCGGGCTCGACATCGGCAAGGTGTGGGTCGCGGACGACGGCGCCGCCGTGGCGGTCTGGACCACGC
CGGAGAGCGTCGAAGCGGGGGCGGTGTTCGCCGAGATCGGCCCGCGCATGGCCGAGTTGAGCGGTTCCCG
GCTGGCCGCGCAGCAACAGATGGAAGGCCTCCTGGCGCCGCACCGGCCCAAGGAGCCCGCGTGGTTCCTG
GCCACCGTCGGAGTCTCGCCCGACCACCAGGGCAAGGGTCTGGGCAGCGCCGTCGTGCTCCCCGGAGTGG
AGGCGGCCGAGCGCGCCGGGGTGCCCGCCTTCCTGGAGACCTCCGCGCCCCGCAACCTCCCCTTCTACGA
GCGGCTCGGCTTCACCGTCACCGCCGACGTCGAGGTGCCCGAAGGACCGCGCACCTGGTGCATGACCCGC
AAGCCCGGTGCCTAATGTACAAGTAAAGCGTCTGGAACAATCAACCTCTGGATTACAAAATTTGTGAAAG
ATTGACTGGTATTCTTAACTATGTTGCTCCTTTTACGCTATGTGGATACGCTGCTTTAATGCCTTTGTAT
CATGCTATTGCTTCCCGTATGGCTTTCATTTTCTCCTCCTTGTATAAATCCTGGTTGCTGTCTCTTTATG
AGGAGTTGTGGCCCGTTGTCAGGCAACGTGGCGTGGTGTGCACTGTGTTTGCTGACGCAACCCCCACTGG
TTGGGGCATTGCCACCACCTGTCAGCTCCTTTCCGGGACTTTCGCTTTCCCCCTCCCTATTGCCACGGCG
GAACTCATCGCCGCCTGCCTTGCCCGCTGCTGGACAGGGGCTCGGCTGTTGGGCACTGACAATTCCGTGG
TGTTGTCGGGGAAGCTGACGTCCTTTCCATGGCTGCTCGCCTGTGTTGCCACCTGGATTCTGCGCGGGAC
GTCCTTCTGCTACGTCCCTTCGGCCCTCAATCCAGCGGACCTTCCTTCCCGCGGCCTGCTGCCGGCTCTG
CGGCCTCTTCCGCGTCTTCGCCTTCGCCCTCAGACGAGTCGGATCTCCCTTTGGGCCGCCTCCCCGCCTG
GAATTAATTCTGCAGTCGAGACCTAGAAAAACATGGAGCAATCACAAGTAGCAATACAGCAGCTACCAAT
GCTGATTGTGCCTGGCTAGAAGCACAAGAGGAGGAGGAGGTGGGTTTTCCAGTCACACCTCAGGTACCTT
TAAGACCAATGACTTACAAGGCAGCTGTAGATCTTAGCCACTTTTTAAAAGAAAAGAGGGGACTGGAAGG
GCTAATTCACTCCCAACGAAGACAAGATATCCTTGATCTGTGGATCTACCACACACAAGGCTACTTCCCT
GATTAGCAGAACTACACACCAGGGCCAGGGGTCAGATATCCACTGACCTTTGGATGGTGCTACAAGCTAG
TACCAGTTGAGCCAGATAAGGTAGAAGAGGCCAATAAAGGAGAGAACACCAGCTTGTTACACCCTGTGAG
CCTGCATGGGATGGATGACCCGGAGAGAGAAGTGTTAGAGTGGAGGTTTGACAGCCGCCTAGCATTTCAT
CACGTGGCCCGAGAGCTGCATCCGGAGTACTTCAAGAACTGCTGATATCGAGCTTGCTACAAGGGACTTT
CCGCTGGGGACTTTCCAGGGAGGCGTGGCCTGGGCGGGACTGGGGAGTGGCGAGCCCTCAGATCCTGCAT
ATAAGCAGCTGCTTTTTGCCTGTACTGGGTCTCTCTGGTTAGACCAGATCTGAGCCTGGGAGCTCTCTGG
CTAACTAGGGAACCCACTGCTTAAGCCTCAATAAAGCTTGCCTTGAGTGCTTCAAGTAGTGTGTGCCCGT
CTGTTGTGTGACTCTGGTAACTAGAGATCCCTCAGACCCTTTTAGTCAGTGTGGAAAATCTCTAGCAGTA
GTAGTTCATGTCATCTTATTATTCAGTATTTATAACTTGCAAAGAAATGAATATCAGAGAGTGAGAGGCC
TTGACATTGCTAGCGTTTTACCGTCGACCTCTAGCTAGAGCTTGGCGTAATCATGGTCATAGCTGTTTCC
TGTGTGAAATTGTTATCCGCTCACAATTCCACACAACATACGAGCCGGAAGCATAAAGTGTAAAGCCTGG
GGTGCCTAATGAGTGAGCTAACTCACATTAATTGCGTTGCGCTCACTGCCCGCTTTCCAGTCGGGAAACC
TGTCGTGCCAGCTGCATTAATGAATCGGCCAACGCGCGGGGAGAGGCGGTTTGCGTATTGGGCGCTCTTC
CGCTTCCTCGCTCACTGACTCGCTGCGCTCGGTCGTTCGGCTGCGGCGAGCGGTATCAGCTCACTCAAAG
GCGGTAATACGGTTATCCACAGAATCAGGGGATAACGCAGGAAAGAACATGTGAGCAAAAGGCCAGCAAA
AGGCCAGGAACCGTAAAAAGGCCGCGTTGCTGGCGTTTTTCCATAGGCTCCGCCCCCCTGACGAGCATCA
CAAAAATCGACGCTCAAGTCAGAGGTGGCGAAACCCGACAGGACTATAAAGATACCAGGCGTTTCCCCCT
GGAAGCTCCCTCGTGCGCTCTCCTGTTCCGACCCTGCCGCTTACCGGATACCTGTCCGCCTTTCTCCCTT
CGGGAAGCGTGGCGCTTTCTCATAGCTCACGCTGTAGGTATCTCAGTTCGGTGTAGGTCGTTCGCTCCAA
GCTGGGCTGTGTGCACGAACCCCCCGTTCAGCCCGACCGCTGCGCCTTATCCGGTAACTATCGTCTTGAG
TCCAACCCGGTAAGACACGACTTATCGCCACTGGCAGCAGCCACTGGTAACAGGATTAGCAGAGCGAGGT
ATGTAGGCGGTGCTACAGAGTTCTTGAAGTGGTGGCCTAACTACGGCTACACTAGAAGAACAGTATTTGG
TATCTGCGCTCTGCTGAAGCCAGTTACCTTCGGAAAAAGAGTTGGTAGCTCTTGATCCGGCAAACAAACC
ACCGCTGGTAGCGGTGGTTTTTTTGTTTGCAAGCAGCAGATTACGCGCAGAAAAAAAGGATCTCAAGAAG
ATCCTTTGATCTTTTCTACGGGGTCTGACGCTCAGTGGAACGAAAACTCACGTTAAGGGATTTTGGTCAT
GAGATTATCAAAAAGGATCTTCACCTAGATCCTTTTAAATTAAAAATGAAGTTTTAAATCAATCTAAAGT
ATATATGAGTAAACTTGGTCTGACAGTTACCAATGCTTAATCAGTGAGGCACCTATCTCAGCGATCTGTC
TATTTCGTTCATCCATAGTTGCCTGACTCCCCGTCGTGTAGATAACTACGATACGGGAGGGCTTACCATC
TGGCCCCAGTGCTGCAATGATACCGCGAGACCCACGCTCACCGGCTCCAGATTTATCAGCAATAAACCAG
CCAGCCGGAAGGGCCGAGCGCAGAAGTGGTCCTGCAACTTTATCCGCCTCCATCCAGTCTATTAATTGTT
GCCGGGAAGCTAGAGTAAGTAGTTCGCCAGTTAATAGTTTGCGCAACGTTGTTGCCATTGCTACAGGCAT
CGTGGTGTCACGCTCGTCGTTTGGTATGGCTTCATTCAGCTCCGGTTCCCAACGATCAAGGCGAGTTACA
TGATCCCCCATGTTGTGCAAAAAAGCGGTTAGCTCCTTCGGTCCTCCGATCGTTGTCAGAAGTAAGTTGG
CCGCAGTGTTATCACTCATGGTTATGGCAGCACTGCATAATTCTCTTACTGTCATGCCATCCGTAAGATG
CTTTTCTGTGACTGGTGAGTACTCAACCAAGTCATTCTGAGAATAGTGTATGCGGCGACCGAGTTGCTCT
TGCCCGGCGTCAATACGGGATAATACCGCGCCACATAGCAGAACTTTAAAAGTGCTCATCATTGGAAAAC
GTTCTTCGGGGCGAAAACTCTCAAGGATCTTACCGCTGTTGAGATCCAGTTCGATGTAACCCACTCGTGC
ACCCAACTGATCTTCAGCATCTTTTACTTTCACCAGCGTTTCTGGGTGAGCAAAAACAGGAAGGCAAAAT
GCCGCAAAAAAGGGAATAAGGGCGACACGGAAATGTTGAATACTCATACTCTTCCTTTTTCAATATTATT
GAAGCATTTATCAGGGTTATTGTCTCATGAGCGGATACATATTTGAATGTATTTAGAAAAATAAACAAAT
AGGGGTTCCGCGCACATTTCCCCGAAAAGTGCCACCTGACGTCGACGGATCGGGAGATCAACTTGTTTAT
TGCAGCTTATAATGGTTACAAATAAAGCAATAGCATCACAAATTTCACAAATAAAGCATTTTTTTCACTG
CATTCTAGTTGTGGTTTGTCCAAACTCATCAATGTATCTTATCATGTCTGGATCAACTGGATAACTCAAG
CTAACCAAAATCATCCCAAACTTCCCACCCCATACCCTATTACCACTGCCAATTACCTGTGGTTTCATTT
ACTCTAAACCTGTGATTCCTCTGAATTATTTTCATTTTAAAGAAATTGTATTTGTTAAATATGTACTACA
AACTTAGTAGTTGGAAGGGCTAATTCACTCCCAAAGAAGACAAGATATCCTTGATCTGTGGATCTACCAC
ACACAAGGCTACTTCCCTGATTAGCAGAACTACACACCAGGGCCAGGGGTCAGATATCCACTGACCTTTG
GATGGTGCTACAAGCTAGTACCAGTTGAGCCAGATAAGGTAGAAGAGGCCAATAAAGGAGAGAACACCAG
CTTGTTACACCCTGTGAGCCTGCATGGGATGGATGACCCGGAGAGAGAAGTGTTAGAGTGGAGGTTTGAC
AGCCGCCTAGCATTTCATCACGTGGCCCGAGAGCTGCATCCGGAGTACTTCAAGAACTGCTGATATCGAG
CTTGCTACAAGGGACTTTCCGCTGGGGACTTTCCAGGGAGGCGTGGCCTGGGCGGGACTGGGGAGTGGCG
AGCCCTCAGATCCTGCATATAAGCAGCTGCTTTTTGCCTGTACTGGGTCTCTCTGGTTAGACCAGATCTG
AGCCTGGGAGCTCTCTGGCTAACTAGGGAACCCACTGCTTAAGCCTCAATAAAGCTTGCCTTGAGTGCTT
CAAGTAGTGTGTGCCCGTCTGTTGTGTGACTCTGGTAACTAGAGATCCCTCAGACCCTTTTAGTCAGTGT
GGAAAATCTCTAGCAGTGGCGCCCGAACAGGGACTTGAAAGCGAAAGGGAAACCAGAGGAGCTCTCTCGA
CGCAGGACTCGGCTTGCTGAAGCGCGCACGGCAAGAGGCGAGGGGCGGCGACTGGTGAGTACGCCAAAAA
TTTTGACTAGCGGAGGCTAGAAGGAGAGAGATGGGTGCGAGAGCGTCAGTATTAAGCGGGGGAGAATTAG
ATCGCGATGGGAAAAAATTCGGTTAAGGCCAGGGGGAAAGAAAAAATATAAATTAAAACATATAGTATGG
GCAAGCAGGGAGCTAGAACGATTCGCAGTTAATCCTGGCCTGTTAGAAACATCAGAAGGCTGTAGACAAA
TACTGGGACAGCTACAACCATCCCTTCAGACAGGATCAGAAGAACTTAGATCATTATATAATACAGTAGC
AACCCTCTATTGTGTGCATCAAAGGATAGAGATAAAAGACACCAAGGAAGCTTTAGACAAGATAGAGGAA
GAGCAAAACAAAAGTAAGACCACCGCACAGCAAGCGGCCGGCCGCTGATCTTCAGACCTGGAGGAGGAGA
TATGAGGGACAATTGGAGAAGTGAATTATATAAATATAAAGTAGTAAAAATTGAACCATTAGGAGTAGCA
CCCACCAAGGCAAAGAGAAGAGTGGTGCAGAGAGAAAAAAGAGCAGTGGGAATAGGAGCTTTGTTCCTTG
GGTTCTTGGGAGCAGCAGGAAGCACTATGGGCGCAGCGTCAATGACGCTGACGGTACAGGCCAGACAATT
ATTGTCTGGTATAGTGCAGCAGCAGAACAATTTGCTGAGGGCTATTGAGGCGCAACAGCATCTGTTGCAA
CTCACAGTCTGGGGCATCAAGCAGCTCCAGGCAAGAATCCTGGCTGTGGAAAGATACCTAAAGGATCAAC
AGCTCCTGGGGATTTGGGGTTGCTCTGGAAAACTCATTTGCACCACTGCTGTGCCTTGGAATGCTAGTTG
GAGTAATAAATCTCTGGAACAGATTTGGAATCACACGACCTGGATGGAGTGGGACAGAGAAATTAACAAT
TACACAAGCTTAATACACTCCTTAATTGAAGAATCGCAAAACCAGCAAGAAAAGAATGAACAAGAATTAT
TGGAATTAGATAAATGGGCAAGTTTGTGGAATTGGTTTAACATAACAAATTGGCTGTGGTATATAAAATT
ATTCATAATGATAGTAGGAGGCTTGGTAGGTTTAAGAATAGTTTTTGCTGTACTTTCTATAGTGAATAGA
GTTAGGCAGGGATATTCACCATTATCGTTTCAGACCCACCTCCCAACCCCGAGGGGACCCGACAGGCCCG
AAGGAATAGAAGAAGAAGGTGGAGAGAGAGACAGAGACAGATCCATTCGATTAGTGAACGGATCTCGACG
GTATCGCCTTTAAAAGAAAAGGGGGGATTGGGGGGTACAGTGCAGGGGAAAGAATAGTAGACATAATAGC
AACAGACATACAAACTAAAGAATTACAAAAACAAATTACAAAAATTCAAAATTTTCGGGTTTATTACAGG
GACAGCAGAGATCCAGTTTATCATTAGTGAACGGATCTCGACGGTATCGATCACGAGACTAGCCTCGAGC
GGCCGCCCCCTTCACCGAGGGCCTATTTCCCATGATTCCTTCATATTTGCATATACGATACAAGGCTGTT
AGAGAGATAATTGGAATTAATTTGACTGTAAACACAAAGATATTAGTACAAAATACGTGACGTAGAAAGT
AATAATTTCTTGGGTAGTTTGCAGTTTTAAAATTATGTTTTAAAATGGACTATCATATGCTTACCGTAAC
TTGAAAGTATTTCGATTTCTTGGCTTTATATATCTTGTGGAAAGGACGAAACACCGCCTTGGTGAAGTCT
CCTTTGGTTTTAGAGCTAGAAATAGCAAGTTAAAATA
Features (pLannotate 1.2.2; 24 found; start..end, strand, type, name):
    119..422     +  enhancer       CMV enhancer: human cytomegalovirus immediate early enhancer
    424..675     +  promoter       chicken β-actin promoter: contains a 21-bp deletion relative to the standard chicken β-actin promoter
    676..1692    +  intron         chimeric intron: chimera between introns from chicken β-actin and rabbit β-globin
   1726..2323    +  CDS            PuroR (fragment): puromycin N-acetyltransferase; pac from Streptomyces; confers resistance to puromycin
   2349..2937    +  misc_feature   WPRE: woodchuck hepatitis virus posttranscriptional regulatory element
   2954..3472    +  CDS            nef (fragment): NEF_HV1BR - Experimental evidence at protein level: Swiss-Prot protein existence level 1. Extracellular Nef protein targets CD4(+) T-lymphocytes for apoptosis by interacting with CXCR4 surface receptors (PubMed:14990729). From Human immunodeficiency virus type 1 group M subtype B (isolate BRU/LAI) (HIV-1).
   3520..3777    +  LTR            5' LTR (truncated): truncated 5' long terminal repeat (LTR) from HIV-1
   3930..3946    -  protein_bind   lac operator: The lac repressor binds to the lac operator to inhibit transcription in E. coli. This inhibition can be relieved by adding lactose or isopropyl-β-D-thiogalactopyranoside (IPTG). lac repressor encoded by lacI
   3954..3984    -  promoter       lac promoter: promoter for the E. coli lac operon
   3999..4020    -  protein_bind   CAP binding site: CAP binding activates transcription in the presence of cAMP. E. coli catabolite activator protein
   4033..4125    -  CDS            lacI (fragment): lac repressor; lacI; The lac repressor binds to the lac operator to inhibit transcription in E. coli. This inhibition can be relieved by adding lactose or isopropyl-β-D-thiogalactopyranoside (IPTG).
   4308..4896    -  rep_origin     ori: high-copy-number ColE1/pMB1/pBR322/pUC origin of replication
   5067..5927    -  CDS            AmpR: β-lactamase; bla; confers resistance to ampicillin, carbenicillin, and related antibiotics
   5928..6032    -  promoter       AmpR promoter: bla
   6080..6214    +  polyA_signal   SV40 poly(A) signal: SV40 polyadenylation signal
   6381..6710    +  CDS            nef (fragment): NEF_HV1BR - Experimental evidence at protein level: Swiss-Prot protein existence level 1. Extracellular Nef protein targets CD4(+) T-lymphocytes for apoptosis by interacting with CXCR4 surface receptors (PubMed:14990729). From Human immunodeficiency virus type 1 group M subtype B (isolate BRU/LAI) (HIV-1).
   6758..7015    +  LTR            5' LTR (truncated): truncated 5' long terminal repeat (LTR) from HIV-1
   7062..7187    +  misc_feature   HIV-1 Ψ: packaging signal of human immunodeficiency virus type 1
   7171..7509    +  CDS            HIV-1 gag (fragment): gag protein from human immunodeficiency virus 1; gag
   7684..7917    +  misc_feature   RRE: The Rev response element (RRE) of HIV-1 allows for Rev-dependent mRNA export from the nucleus to the cytoplasm.
   8294..8394    +  CDS            Rev (fragment): human immunodeficiency virus 1 (HIV-1) Rev protein; rev; enhances nuclear export of unspliced and incompletely spliced viral mRNAs
   8409..8524    +  misc_feature   cPPT/CTS: central polypurine tract and central termination sequence of HIV-1 (lacking the first T)
   8627..8867    +  promoter       U6 promoter: RNA polymerase III promoter for human U6 snRNA
   8897..45      +  misc_RNA       gRNA scaffold (across the origin): guide RNA scaffold for the Streptococcus pyogenes CRISPR/Cas9 system
