[The description below was written by a language model from this plasmid's Addgene catalogue record and pLannotate feature annotations shown in this document.]
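Description:
pSB700-TTN-Puro is a guide RNA expression plasmid of about 9 kb built on the pSB700-puro backbone. The catalogue lists it simply as a mammalian expression vector, but the feature tables show the architecture of an HIV-1-based lentiviral transfer vector. It is maintained in E. coli through a high-copy ColE1/pUC-type origin with ampicillin selection (AmpR under its bla promoter). The listed host is a recombination-deficient strain, which is typical for plasmids carrying repeated LTR sequences. Remnants of the lac promoter/operator region and an SV40 poly(A) signal lie in the bacterial backbone.

Between two HIV-1 LTR elements (both annotated as truncated) sit the Ψ packaging signal with a partial gag fragment, the Rev response element and the cPPT/CTS. These support packaging of the vector RNA, its Rev-dependent nuclear export and nuclear import of the reverse-transcribed genome. The payload has two units. A human U6 RNA polymerase III promoter drives a spacer targeting human TTN, fused to the Streptococcus pyogenes gRNA scaffold. Downstream, a CAG-type promoter (CMV enhancer, chicken β-actin promoter and chimeric intron) expresses puromycin N-acetyltransferase, followed by a WPRE to enhance transcript expression, so that cells carrying the guide can be selected with puromycin.

The plasmid encodes no Cas9. It is meant to be paired with a separately supplied SP-dCas9 activator and serves as a positive control for CRISPR activation experiments in human cells. The depositor's sequence and the repository's sequencing result carry the same features in the same order and differ mainly in numbering origin and by a few bases, including a small deletion in the β-actin promoter noted for the sequenced record.
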