Addgene plasmid #128323: pSB700-TTN-Puro
Purpose: SP-dCas9 compatible gRNA to be used as a positive control for activation experiments (human cells)
Depositing lab: Alejandro Chavez. Depositing organization: Columbia University.
Backbone
  Vector backbone: pSB700-puro
  Total vector size (bp): 9000
  Vector type: Mammalian Expression
  Selectable markers: Puromycin
Growth in bacteria
  Bacterial resistance: Ampicillin, 100 μg/mL
  Growth temperature: 30°C
  Growth strain: NEB Stable
  Copy number: High Copy
Gene/Insert
  Gene/Insert name: gRNA against human TTN for activation
  gRNA/shRNA sequence: CCTTGGTGAAGTCTCCTTTG
  Species: H. sapiens (human)
Terms and licenses: Academic/Nonprofit Terms; Industry Terms: Not Available to Industry
How to cite: pSB700-TTN-Puro was a gift from Alejandro Chavez (Addgene plasmid # 128323 ; http://n2t.net/addgene:128323 ; RRID:Addgene_128323)
